Addgene plasmid #144196: TFORF1878
Purpose: Lentiviral vector for overexpressing transcription factor ORFs with unique 24-bp barcodes. Barcodes facilitate identification of transcription factors in pooled screens.
Depositing lab: Feng Zhang. Depositing organization: Broad Institute. Publication: A transcription factor atlas of directed differentiation. Joung J, Ma S, Tay T, Geiger-Schuller KR, Kirchgatterer PC, Verdine VK, Guo B, Arias-Garcia MA, Allen WE, Singh A, Kuksenko O, Abudayyeh OO, Gootenberg JS, Fu Z, Macrae RK, Buenrostro JD, Regev A, Zhang F. Cell. 2023 Jan 5;186(1):209-229.e26. doi: 10.1016/j.cell.2022.11.026. PubMed 36608654.
Backbone
  Vector backbone: pLX_TRC317
  Backbone manufacturer: Broad Institute Genetic Perturbation Platform
  Backbone size w/o insert (bp): 8264
  Vector type: Mammalian Expression, Lentiviral
  Selectable markers: Puromycin
Growth in bacteria
  Bacterial resistance: Ampicillin, 100 μg/mL
  Growth temperature: 37°C
  Growth strain: NEB Stable
  Copy number: High Copy
Gene/Insert
  Gene/Insert name: CCNT2
  Species: H. sapiens (human)
  Insert size (bp): 2294
  Entrez Gene: CCNT2 (a.k.a. CYCT2)
  Promoter: EF1a
  Cloning method: Unknown
  Sequencing primers: 5′ GGGTGGAGACTGAAGTTAGGCCAG; 3′ CACATAGCGTAAAAGGAGCAACATAG
Terms and licenses: Academic/Nonprofit Terms; Industry Terms: Not Available to Industry
Depositor comments: NM_058241,ENST00000264157 . The transcription factor ORF portion of this plasmid was synthesized by Genewiz. Please test multiple small colonies in case of plasmid recombination. To make this collection available in a timely manner, a portion of this collection was not fully sequenced by Addgene. If an Addgene verified full plasmid sequence is not available, please contact us prior to placing an order to request the full sequence.
How to cite: TFORF1878 was a gift from Feng Zhang (Addgene plasmid # 144196 ; http://n2t.net/addgene:144196 ; RRID:Addgene_144196)
