[The description below was written by a language model from this plasmid's Addgene catalogue record and pLannotate feature annotations shown in this document.]
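Description:
TFORF1878 is a third-generation-style, self-inactivating lentiviral expression plasmid built on the pLX_TRC317 backbone from the Broad Institute Genetic Perturbation Platform, carrying the human CCNT2 (cyclin T2) open reading frame. It is one member of a barcoded transcription factor ORF collection. In bacteria it replicates from a high-copy ColE1/pUC-type origin and is selected with ampicillin through the bla gene. An f1 origin and remnants of a lac/lacZα cloning region flanked by T7 and T3 promoters are also present in the backbone. The depositor notes that the plasmid can recombine during propagation, a common issue with LTR-containing vectors.

The viral genome is transcribed from an RSV promoter fused to a truncated HIV-1 5' LTR. This is followed by the Ψ packaging signal with a gag fragment, and by the Rev response element for Rev-dependent nuclear export of the genomic RNA. Downstream, an SV40 early promoter drives puromycin N-acetyltransferase for selection of transduced mammalian cells, and a cPPT/CTS element aids nuclear import of the reverse-transcribed genome. The EF-1α promoter then drives constitutive expression of CCNT2, annotated as a roughly 2.2 kb coding sequence. A WPRE after the ORF enhances transcript stability and expression, and the ΔU3 3' LTR inactivates the viral promoter after integration. An SV40 polyadenylation signal lies outside the LTR.

According to the record, each vector in the series carries a unique 24-bp barcode, although this is not annotated as a distinct feature in the table. The barcode allows the overexpressed factor to be identified in pooled screens, such as those for directed differentiation. No epitope tag or reporter is annotated.
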