Features (pLannotate 1.2.2; 31 found; start..end, strand, type, name):
      5..231     +  promoter       RSV promoter: Rous sarcoma virus enhancer/promoter
    232..412     +  LTR            5' LTR (truncated): truncated 5' long terminal repeat (LTR) from HIV-1
    459..584     +  misc_feature   HIV-1 Ψ: packaging signal of human immunodeficiency virus type 1
    568..931     +  CDS            HIV-1 gag (fragment): gag protein from human immunodeficiency virus 1; gag
   1077..1310    +  misc_feature   RRE: The Rev response element (RRE) of HIV-1 allows for Rev-dependent mRNA export from the nucleus to the cytoplasm.
   1687..1713    +  CDS            Rev (fragment): human immunodeficiency virus 1 (HIV-1) Rev protein; rev; enhances nuclear export of unspliced and incompletely spliced viral mRNAs
   1720..1743    +  promoter       SV40 promoter (fragment): SV40 early promoter
   1744..1815    +  promoter       SV40 promoter (fragment): SV40 enhancer and early promoter
   1839..1974    +  rep_origin     SV40 ori: SV40 origin of replication
   2020..2616    +  CDS            PuroR (fragment): puromycin N-acetyltransferase; pac from Streptomyces; confers resistance to puromycin
   2665..2782    +  misc_feature   cPPT/CTS: central polypurine tract and central termination sequence of HIV-1
   2847..2913    +  CDS            small t antigen (fragment): SV40 (simian virus 40) small t antigen
   2920..4098    +  promoter       EF-1α promoter: strong constitutive promoter for human elongation factor EF-1α
   4115..6304    +  CDS            CCNT2: CCNT2_HUMAN - Experimental evidence at protein level: Swiss-Prot protein existence level 1. (Microbial infection) Promotes transcriptional activation of early and late herpes simplex virus 1/HHV-1 promoters. From Homo sapiens (Human).
   6320..6373    +  promoter       U6 promoter (fragment): RNA polymerase III promoter for human U6 snRNA
   6415..7003    +  misc_feature   WPRE: woodchuck hepatitis virus posttranscriptional regulatory element
   7054..7073    +  misc_feature   cPPT/CTS (fragment): central polypurine tract and central termination sequence of HIV-1
   7075..7308    +  LTR            3' LTR (ΔU3): self-inactivating 3' long terminal repeat (LTR) from HIV-1
   7386..7507    +  polyA_signal   SV40 poly(A) signal: SV40 polyadenylation signal
   7547..7682    +  rep_origin     SV40 ori: SV40 origin of replication
   7703..7721    -  promoter       T7 promoter: promoter for bacteriophage T7 RNA polymerase
   7729..7884    +  CDS            lacZα (fragment): LacZα fragment of β-galactosidase; lacZ fragment
   7889..8317    +  rep_origin     f1 ori (sequence partly withheld): f1 bacteriophage origin of replication; arrow indicates direction of (+) strand synthesis
   8370..8474    +  promoter       AmpR promoter: bla
   8475..9335    +  CDS            AmpR: β-lactamase; bla; confers resistance to ampicillin, carbenicillin, and related antibiotics
   9506..10094   +  rep_origin     ori: high-copy-number ColE1/pMB1/pBR322/pUC origin of replication
  10277..10369   +  CDS            lacI (fragment): lac repressor; lacI; The lac repressor binds to the lac operator to inhibit transcription in E. coli. This inhibition can be relieved by adding lactose or isopropyl-β-D-thiogalactopyranoside (IPTG).
  10382..10403   +  protein_bind   CAP binding site: CAP binding activates transcription in the presence of cAMP. E. coli catabolite activator protein
  10418..10448   +  promoter       lac promoter: promoter for the E. coli lac operon
  10456..10472   +  protein_bind   lac operator: The lac repressor binds to the lac operator to inhibit transcription in E. coli. This inhibition can be relieved by adding lactose or isopropyl-β-D-thiogalactopyranoside (IPTG). lac repressor encoded by lacI
  10517..10535   +  promoter       T3 promoter: promoter for bacteriophage T3 RNA polymerase
>Addgene plasmid #144196 | TFORF1878 | addgene full sequence | sequence record 404080 | Addgene NGS Result
TTAATGTAGTCTTATGCAATACTCTTGTAGTCTTGCAACATGGTAACGATGAGTTAGCAACATGCCTTAC
AAGGAGAGAAAAAGCACCGTGCATGCCGATTGGTGGAAGTAAGGTGGTACGATCGTGCCTTATTAGGAAG
GCAACAGACGGGTCTGACATGGATTGGACGAACCACTGAATTGCCGCATTGCAGAGATATTGTATTTAAG
TGCCTAGCTCGATACATAAACGGGTCTCTCTGGTTAGACCAGATCTGAGCCTGGGAGCTCTCTGGCTAAC
TAGGGAACCCACTGCTTAAGCCTCAATAAAGCTTGCCTTGAGTGCTTCAAGTAGTGTGTGCCCGTCTGTT
GTGTGACTCTGGTAACTAGAGATCCCTCAGACCCTTTTAGTCAGTGTGGAAAATCTCTAGCAGTGGCGCC
CGAACAGGGACTTGAAAGCGAAAGGGAAACCAGAGGAGCTCTCTCGACGCAGGACTCGGCTTGCTGAAGC
GCGCACGGCAAGAGGCGAGGGGCGGCGACTGGTGAGTACGCCAAAAATTTTGACTAGCGGAGGCTAGAAG
GAGAGAGATGGGTGCGAGAGCGTCAGTATTAAGCGGGGGAGAATTAGATCGCGATGGGAAAAAATTCGGT
TAAGGCCAGGGGGAAAGAAAAAATATAAATTAAAACATATAGTATGGGCAAGCAGGGAGCTAGAACGATT
CGCAGTTAATCCTGGCCTGTTAGAAACATCAGAAGGCTGTAGACAAATACTGGGACAGCTACAACCATCC
CTTCAGACAGGATCAGAAGAACTTAGATCATTATATAATACAGTAGCAACCCTCTATTGTGTGCATCAAA
GGATAGAGATAAAAGACACCAAGGAAGCTTTAGACAAGATAGAGGAAGAGCAAAACAAAAGTAAGACCAC
CGCACAGCAAGCGGCCGCTGATCTTCAGACCTGGAGGAGGAGATATGAGGGACAATTGGAGAAGTGAATT
ATATAAATATAAAGTAGTAAAAATTGAACCATTAGGAGTAGCACCCACCAAGGCAAAGAGAAGAGTGGTG
CAGAGAGAAAAAAGAGCAGTGGGAATAGGAGCTTTGTTCCTTGGGTTCTTGGGAGCAGCAGGAAGCACTA
TGGGCGCAGCGTCAATGACGCTGACGGTACAGGCCAGACAATTATTGTCTGGTATAGTGCAGCAGCAGAA
CAATTTGCTGAGGGCTATTGAGGCGCAACAGCATCTGTTGCAACTCACAGTCTGGGGCATCAAGCAGCTC
CAGGCAAGAATCCTGGCTGTGGAAAGATACCTAAAGGATCAACAGCTCCTGGGGATTTGGGGTTGCTCTG
GAAAACTCATTTGCACCACTGCTGTGCCTTGGAATGCTAGTTGGAGTAATAAATCTCTGGAACAGATTTG
GAATCACACGACCTGGATGGAGTGGGACAGAGAAATTAACAATTACACAAGCTTAATACACTCCTTAATT
GAAGAATCGCAAAACCAGCAAGAAAAGAATGAACAAGAATTATTGGAATTAGATAAATGGGCAAGTTTGT
GGAATTGGTTTAACATAACAAATTGGCTGTGGTATATAAAATTATTCATAATGATAGTAGGAGGCTTGGT
AGGTTTAAGAATAGTTTTTGCTGTACTTTCTATAGTGAATAGAGTTAGGCAGGGATATTCACCATTATCG
TTTCAGACCCACCTCCCAACCCCGAGGGGACCCATGCATTGCATCTCAATTAGTCAGCAACCAGGTGTGG
AAAGTCCCCAGGCTCCCCAGCAGGCAGAAGTATGCAAAGCATGCGTCTCAATTAGTCAGCAACCATAGTC
CCGCCCCTAACTCCGCCCATCCCGCCCCTAACTCCGCCCAGTTCCGCCCATTCTCCGCCCCATGGCTGAC
TAATTTTTTTTATTTATGCAGAGGCCGAGGCCGCCTCGGCCTCTGAGCTATTCCAGAAGTAGTGAGGAGG
CTTTTTTGGAGGCCTAGGCTTTTGCAAAAAGCTTTCTAGAGGTACCACCGGAGCTTACCATGACCGAGTA
CAAGCCCACGGTGCGCCTCGCCACCCGCGACGACGTCCCCAGGGCCGTACGCACCCTCGCCGCCGCGTTC
GCCGACTACCCCGCCACGCGCCACACCGTCGATCCGGACCGCCACATCGAGCGGGTCACCGAGCTGCAAG
AACTCTTCCTCACGCGCGTCGGGCTCGACATCGGCAAGGTGTGGGTCGCGGACGACGGCGCCGCCGTGGC
GGTCTGGACCACGCCGGAGAGCGTCGAAGCGGGGGCGGTGTTCGCCGAGATCGGCCCGCGCATGGCCGAG
TTGAGCGGTTCCCGGCTGGCCGCGCAGCAACAGATGGAAGGCCTCCTGGCGCCGCACCGGCCCAAGGAGC
CCGCGTGGTTCCTGGCCACCGTCGGCGTCTCGCCCGACCACCAGGGCAAGGGTCTGGGCAGCGCCGTCGT
GCTCCCCGGAGTGGAGGCGGCCGAGCGCGCCGGGGTGCCCGCCTTCCTGGAGACCTCCGCGCCCCGCAAC
CTCCCCTTCTACGAGCGGCTCGGCTTCACCGTCACCGCCGACGTCGAGGTGCCCGAAGGACCGCGCACCT
GGTGCATGACCCGCAAGCCCGGTGCCAGTTAACGAATTCTAGATCTTGAGACAAATGGCAGTATTCATCC
ACAATTTTAAAAGAAAAGGGGGGATTGGGGGGTACAGTGCAGGGGAAAGAATAGTAGACATAATAGCAAC
AGACATACAAACTAAAGAATTACAAAAACAAATTACAAAAATTCAAAATTTTCGGGTTTATTACAGGGAC
AGCAGAGATCCACTTTGGCGCCGGCTCGAGGCCTGCAGGTGCAAAGATGGATAAAGTTTTAAACAGAGAG
GAATCTTTGCAGCTAATGGACCTTCTAGGTCTTGAAAGGAGTGGGAATTGGCTCCGGTGCCCGTCAGTGG
GCAGAGCGCACATCGCCCACAGTCCCCGAGAAGTTGGGGGGAGGGGTCGGCAATTGAACCGGTGCCTAGA
GAAGGTGGCGCGGGGTAAACTGGGAAAGTGATGTCGTGTACTGGCTCCGCCTTTTTCCCGAGGGTGGGGG
AGAACCGTATATAAGTGCAGTAGTCGCCGTGAACGTTCTTTTTCGCAACGGGTTTGCCGCCAGAACACAG
GTAAGTGCCGTGTGTGGTTCCCGCGGGCCTGGCCTCTTTACGGGTTATGGCCCTTGCGTGCCTTGAATTA
CTTCCACCTGGCTGCAGTACGTGATTCTTGATCCCGAGCTTCGGGTTGGAAGTGGGTGGGAGAGTTCGAG
GCCTTGCGCTTAAGGAGCCCCTTCGCCTCGTGCTTGAGTTGAGGCCTGGCCTGGGCGCTGGGGCCGCCGC
GTGCGAATCTGGTGGCACCTTCGCGCCTGTCTCGCTGCTTTCGATAAGTCTCTAGCCATTTAAAATTTTT
GATGACCTGCTGCGACGCTTTTTTTCTGGCAAGATAGTCTTGTAAATGCGGGCCAAGATCTGCACACTGG
TATTTCGGTTTTTGGGGCCGCGGGCGGCGACGGGGCCCGTGCGTCCCAGCGCACATGTTCGGCGAGGCGG
GGCCTGCGAGCGCGGCCACCGAGAATCGGACGGGGGTAGTCTCAAGCTGGCCGGCCTGCTCTGGTGCCTG
GCCTCGCGCCGCCGTGTATCGCCCCGCCCTGGGCGGCAAGGCTGGCCCGGTCGGCACCAGTTGCGTGAGC
GGAAAGATGGCCGCTTCCCGGCCCTGCTGCAGGGAGCTCAAAATGGAGGACGCGGCGCTCGGGAGAGCGG
GCGGGTGAGTCACCCACACAAAGGAAAAGGGCCTTTCCGTCCTCAGCCGTCGCTTCATGTGACTCCACGG
AGTACCGGGCGCCGTCCAGGCACCTCGATTAGTTCTCGAGCTTTTGGAGTACGTCGTCTTTAGGTTGGGG
GGAGGGGTTTTATGCGATGGAGTTTCCCCACACTGAGTGGGTGGAGACTGAAGTTAGGCCAGCTTGGCAC
TTGATGTAATTCTCCTTGGAATTTGCCCTTTTTGAGTTTGGATCTTGGTTCATTCTCAAGCCTCAGACAG
TGGTTCAAAGTTTTTTTCTTCCATTTCAGGTGTCGTGAGGCTAGCACCGCCACCATGGCGTCGGGCCGTG
GAGCTTCTTCTCGCTGGTTCTTTACTCGGGAACAGCTGGAGAACACGCCGAGCCGCCGCTGCGGAGTGGA
GGCGGATAAAGAGCTCTCGTGCCGCCAGCAGGCGGCCAACCTCATCCAGGAGATGGGACAGCGTCTCAAT
GTCTCTCAGCTTACAATAAACACTGCGATTGTTTATATGCACAGGTTTTATATGCACCATTCTTTCACCA
AATTCAACAAAAATATAATATCGTCTACTGCATTATTTTTGGCTGCAAAAGTGGAAGAACAGGCTCGAAA
ACTTGAACATGTTATCAAAGTAGCACATGCTTGTCTTCATCCTCTAGAGCCACTGCTGGATACTAAATGT
GATGCTTACCTTCAACAGACTCAAGAACTGGTTATACTTGAAACCATAATGCTACAAACTCTAGGTTTTG
AGATCACCATTGAACACCCACACACAGATGTGGTGAAATGTACCCAGTTAGTAAGAGCAAGCAAGGATTT
GGCACAGACATCCTATTTCATGGCTACCAACAGTCTGCATCTTACAACCTTCTGTCTTCAGTACAAACCA
ACAGTGATAGCATGTGTATGCATTCATTTGGCTTGCAAATGGTCCAATTGGGAGATCCCTGTATCAACTG
ATGGAAAGCATTGGTGGGAATATGTGGATCCTACAGTTACTCTAGAATTATTAGATGAGCTAACACATGA
GTTTCTACAAATATTGGAGAAAACGCCTAATAGGTTGAAGAAGATTCGAAACTGGAGGGCTAATCAGGCA
GCTAGGAAACCAAAAGTAGATGGACAGGTATCAGAGACACCACTTCTTGGTTCATCTTTGGTCCAGAATT
CCATTTTAGTAGATAGTGTCACTGGTGTGCCTACAAACCCAAGTTTTCAGAAACCATCTACATCAGCATT
CCCTGCGCCAGTACCTCTAAATTCAGGAAATATTTCTGTTCAAGACAGCCATACATCTGATAATTTGTCA
ATGCTAGCAACAGGAATGCCAAGTACTTCATACGGTTTATCATCACACCAGGAATGGCCTCAACATCAAG
ACTCAGCAAGGACAGAACAGCTATATTCACAGAAACAGGAGACATCTTTGTCTGGTAGCCAGTACAACAT
CAACTTCCAGCAGGGACCTTCTATATCACTGCATTCAGGATTACATCACAGACCTGACAAAATTTCAGAT
CATTCTTCTGTTAAGCAAGAATATACTCATAAAGCAGGGAGCAGTAAACACCATGGGCCAATTTCCACTA
CTCCAGGAATAATTCCTCAGAAAATGTCTTTAGATAAATATAGAGAAAAGCGTAAACTAGAAACTCTTGA
TCTCGATGTAAGGGATCATTATATAGCTGCCCAGGTAGAACAGCAGCACAAACAAGGGCAGTCACAGGCA
GCCAGCAGCAGTTCTGTTACTTCTCCCATTAAAATGAAAATACCTATCGCAAATACTGAAAAATACATGG
CAGACAAAAAGGAAAAGAGTGGGTCACTGAAATTACGGATTCCAATACCACCCACTGATAAAAGCGCCAG
TAAAGAAGAACTGAAAATGAAAATAAAAGTTTCTTCTTCAGAAAGACACAGCTCTTCTGATGAAGGCAGT
GGGAAGAGCAAACATTCAAGCCCACATATTAGCAGAGACCATAAGGAGAAGCACAAGGAGCATCCTTCAA
GCCGCCACCACACCAGCAGCCACAAGCATTCCCACTCGCATAGTGGCAGCAGCAGCGGTGGCAGTAAACA
CAGTGCCGACGGAATACCACCCACTGTTCTGAGGAGTCCTGTTGGCCTGAGCAGTGATGGCATTTCCTCT
AGCTCCAGCTCTTCAAGGAAGAGGCTGCATGTCAATGATGCATCTCACAACCACCACTCCAAAATGAGCA
AAAGTTCCAAAAGTTCAGGTAGTTCATCTAGTTCTTCCTCCTCTGTTAAGCAGTATATATCCTCTCACAA
CTCTGTTTTTAACCATCCCTTACCCCCTCCTCCCCCTGTCACATACCAGGTGGGCTACGGACATCTCAGC
ACCCTCGTGAAACTGGACAAGAAGCCAGTGGAGACCAACGGTCCTGATGCCAATCACGAGTACAGTACAA
GCAGCCAGCATATGGACTACAAAGACACATTCGACATGCTGGACTCACTGTTAAGTGCCCAAGGAATGAA
CATGTAGTAATGAACTAGTCCGTAACTTGAAAGTATTTCGATTTCTTGGCTTTATATATCTTGTGGAAAG
GACGATCCTGCCTGTACATGCCTATGTATACGCGTTAAGTCGACAATCAACCTCTGGATTACAAAATTTG
TGAAAGATTGACTGGTATTCTTAACTATGTTGCTCCTTTTACGCTATGTGGATACGCTGCTTTAATGCCT
TTGTATCATGCTATTGCTTCCCGTATGGCTTTCATTTTCTCCTCCTTGTATAAATCCTGGTTGCTGTCTC
TTTATGAGGAGTTGTGGCCCGTTGTCAGGCAACGTGGCGTGGTGTGCACTGTGTTTGCTGACGCAACCCC
CACTGGTTGGGGCATTGCCACCACCTGTCAGCTCCTTTCCGGGACTTTCGCTTTCCCCCTCCCTATTGCC
ACGGCGGAACTCATCGCCGCCTGCCTTGCCCGCTGCTGGACAGGGGCTCGGCTGTTGGGCACTGACAATT
CCGTGGTGTTGTCGGGGAAATCATCGTCCTTTCCTTGGCTGCTCGCCTGTGTTGCCACCTGGATTCTGCG
CGGGACGTCCTTCTGCTACGTCCCTTCGGCCCTCAATCCAGCGGACCTTCCTTCCCGCGGCCTGCTGCCG
GCTCTGCGGCCTCTTCCGCGTCTTCGCCTTCGCCCTCAGACGAGTCGGATCTCCCTTTGGGCCGCCTCCC
CGCGTCGACTTTAAGACCAATGACTTACAAGGCAGCTGTAGATCTTAGCCACTTTTTAAAAGAAAAGGGG
GGACTGGAAGGGCTAATTCACTCCCAACGAAGACAAGATCTGCTTTTTGCTTGTACTGGGTCTCTCTGGT
TAGACCAGATCTGAGCCTGGGAGCTCTCTGGCTAACTAGGGAACCCACTGCTTAAGCCTCAATAAAGCTT
GCCTTGAGTGCTTCAAGTAGTGTGTGCCCGTCTGTTGTGTGACTCTGGTAACTAGAGATCCCTCAGACCC
TTTTAGTCAGTGTGGAAAATCTCTAGCAGTACGTATAGTAGTTCATGTCATCTTATTATTCAGTATTTAT
AACTTGCAAAGAAATGAATATCAGAGAGTGAGAGGAACTTGTTTATTGCAGCTTATAATGGTTACAAATA
AAGCAATAGCATCACAAATTTCACAAATAAAGCATTTTTTTCACTGCATTCTAGTTGTGGTTTGTCCAAA
CTCATCAATGTATCTTATCATGTCTGGCTCTAGCTATCCCGCCCCTAACTCCGCCCATCCCGCCCCTAAC
TCCGCCCAGTTCCGCCCATTCTCCGCCCCATGGCTGACTAATTTTTTTTATTTATGCAGAGGCCGAGGCC
GCCTCGGCCTCTGAGCTATTCCAGAAGTAGTGAGGAGGCTTTTTTGGAGGCCTAGGGACGTACCCAATTC
GCCCTATAGTGAGTCGTATTACGCGCGCTCACTGGCCGTCGTTTTACAACGTCGTGACTGGGAAAACCCT
GGCGTTACCCAACTTAATCGCCTTGCAGCACATCCCCCTTTCGCCAGCTGGCGTAATAGCGAAGAGGCCC
GCACCGATCGCCCTTCCCAACAGTTGCGCAGCCTGAATGGCGAATGGG
[124 nt withheld, positions 7889-8012]
C
[91 nt withheld, positions 8014-8104]
A
[49 nt withheld, positions 8106-8154]
CCTTTGACGTTGGAGTCCACGTTCTTT
[37 nt withheld, positions 8182-8218]
ACCCTATCTCGGTCTATTCTTTTGATTTATAAGGGATTTTGCCGATTTCGGCCTATTGGTTAAAAAATGA
GCTGATTTAACAAAAATTTAACGCGAATTTTAACAAAATATTAACGCTTACAATTTAGGTGGCACTTTTC
GGGGAAATGTGCGCGGAACCCCTATTTGTTTATTTTTCTAAATACATTCAAATATGTATCCGCTCATGAG
ACAATAACCCTGATAAATGCTTCAATAATATTGAAAAAGGAAGAGTATGAGTATTCAACATTTCCGTGTC
GCCCTTATTCCCTTTTTTGCGGCATTTTGCCTTCCTGTTTTTGCTCACCCAGAAACGCTGGTGAAAGTAA
AAGATGCTGAAGATCAGTTGGGTGCACGAGTGGGTTACATCGAACTGGATCTCAACAGCGGTAAGATCCT
TGAGAGTTTTCGCCCCGAAGAACGTTTTCCAATGATGAGCACTTTTAAAGTTCTGCTATGTGGCGCGGTA
TTATCCCGTATTGACGCCGGGCAAGAGCAACTCGGTCGCCGCATACACTATTCTCAGAATGACTTGGTTG
AGTACTCACCAGTCACAGAAAAGCATCTTACGGATGGCATGACAGTAAGAGAATTATGCAGTGCTGCCAT
AACCATGAGTGATAACACTGCGGCCAACTTACTTCTGACAACGATCGGAGGACCGAAGGAGCTAACCGCT
TTTTTGCACAACATGGGGGATCATGTAACTCGCCTTGATCGTTGGGAACCGGAGCTGAATGAAGCCATAC
CAAACGACGAGCGTGACACCACGATGCCTGTAGCAATGGCAACAACGTTGCGCAAACTATTAACTGGCGA
ACTACTTACTCTAGCTTCCCGGCAACAATTAATAGACTGGATGGAGGCGGATAAAGTTGCAGGACCACTT
CTGCGCTCGGCCCTTCCGGCTGGCTGGTTTATTGCTGATAAATCTGGAGCCGGTGAGCGTGGGTCTCGCG
GTATCATTGCAGCACTGGGGCCAGATGGTAAGCCCTCCCGTATCGTAGTTATCTACACGACGGGGAGTCA
GGCAACTATGGATGAACGAAATAGACAGATCGCTGAGATAGGTGCCTCACTGATTAAGCATTGGTAACTG
TCAGACCAAGTTTACTCATATATACTTTAGATTGATTTAAAACTTCATTTTTAATTTAAAAGGATCTAGG
TGAAGATCCTTTTTGATAATCTCATGACCAAAATCCCTTAACGTGAGTTTTCGTTCCACTGAGCGTCAGA
CCCCGTAGAAAAGATCAAAGGATCTTCTTGAGATCCTTTTTTTCTGCGCGTAATCTGCTGCTTGCAAACA
AAAAAACCACCGCTACCAGCGGTGGTTTGTTTGCCGGATCAAGAGCTACCAACTCTTTTTCCGAAGGTAA
CTGGCTTCAGCAGAGCGCAGATACCAAATACTGTTCTTCTAGTGTAGCCGTAGTTAGGCCACCACTTCAA
GAACTCTGTAGCACCGCCTACATACCTCGCTCTGCTAATCCTGTTACCAGTGGCTGCTGCCAGTGGCGAT
AAGTCGTGTCTTACCGGGTTGGACTCAAGACGATAGTTACCGGATAAGGCGCAGCGGTCGGGCTGAACGG
GGGGTTCGTGCACACAGCCCAGCTTGGAGCGAACGACCTACACCGAACTGAGATACCTACAGCGTGAGCT
ATGAGAAAGCGCCACGCTTCCCGAAGGGAGAAAGGCGGACAGGTATCCGGTAAGCGGCAGGGTCGGAACA
GGAGAGCGCACGAGGGAGCTTCCAGGGGGAAACGCCTGGTATCTTTATAGTCCTGTCGGGTTTCGCCACC
TCTGACTTGAGCGTCGATTTTTGTGATGCTCGTCAGGGGGGCGGAGCCTATGGAAAAACGCCAGCAACGC
GGCCTTTTTACGGTTCCTGGCCTTTTGCTGGCCTTTTGCTCACATGTTCTTTCCTGCGTTATCCCCTGAT
TCTGTGGATAACCGTATTACCGCCTTTGAGTGAGCTGATACCGCTCGCCGCAGCCGAACGACCGAGCGCA
GCGAGTCAGTGAGCGAGGAAGCGGAAGAGCGCCCAATACGCAAACCGCCTCTCCCCGCGCGTTGGCCGAT
TCATTAATGCAGCTGGCACGACAGGTTTCCCGACTGGAAAGCGGGCAGTGAGCGCAACGCAATTAATGTG
AGTTAGCTCACTCATTAGGCACCCCAGGCTTTACACTTTATGCTTCCGGCTCGTATGTTGTGTGGAATTG
TGAGCGGATAACAATTTCACACAGGAAACAGCTATGACCATGATTACGCCAAGCGCGCAATTAACCCTCA
CTAAAGGGAACAAAAGCTGGAGCTGCAAGC
