>Addgene plasmid #144196 | TFORF1878 | depositor partial sequence | sequence record 284703 | Insert
ACCGCCACCATGGCGTCGGGCCGTGGAGCTTCTTCTCGCTGGTTCTTTACTCGGGAACAGCTGGAGAACA
CGCCGAGCCGCCGCTGCGGAGTGGAGGCGGATAAAGAGCTCTCGTGCCGCCAGCAGGCGGCCAACCTCAT
CCAGGAGATGGGACAGCGTCTCAATGTCTCTCAGCTTACAATAAACACTGCGATTGTTTATATGCACAGG
TTTTATATGCACCATTCTTTCACCAAATTCAACAAAAATATAATATCGTCTACTGCATTATTTTTGGCTG
CAAAAGTGGAAGAACAGGCTCGAAAACTTGAACATGTTATCAAAGTAGCACATGCTTGTCTTCATCCTCT
AGAGCCACTGCTGGATACTAAATGTGATGCTTACCTTCAACAGACTCAAGAACTGGTTATACTTGAAACC
ATAATGCTACAAACTCTAGGTTTTGAGATCACCATTGAACACCCACACACAGATGTGGTGAAATGTACCC
AGTTAGTAAGAGCAAGCAAGGATTTGGCACAGACATCCTATTTCATGGCTACCAACAGTCTGCATCTTAC
AACCTTCTGTCTTCAGTACAAACCAACAGTGATAGCATGTGTATGCATTCATTTGGCTTGCAAATGGTCC
AATTGGGAGATCCCTGTATCAACTGATGGAAAGCATTGGTGGGAATATGTGGATCCTACAGTTACTCTAG
AATTATTAGATGAGCTAACACATGAGTTTCTACAAATATTGGAGAAAACGCCTAATAGGTTGAAGAAGAT
TCGAAACTGGAGGGCTAATCAGGCAGCTAGGAAACCAAAAGTAGATGGACAGGTATCAGAGACACCACTT
CTTGGTTCATCTTTGGTCCAGAATTCCATTTTAGTAGATAGTGTCACTGGTGTGCCTACAAACCCAAGTT
TTCAGAAACCATCTACATCAGCATTCCCTGCGCCAGTACCTCTAAATTCAGGAAATATTTCTGTTCAAGA
CAGCCATACATCTGATAATTTGTCAATGCTAGCAACAGGAATGCCAAGTACTTCATACGGTTTATCATCA
CACCAGGAATGGCCTCAACATCAAGACTCAGCAAGGACAGAACAGCTATATTCACAGAAACAGGAGACAT
CTTTGTCTGGTAGCCAGTACAACATCAACTTCCAGCAGGGACCTTCTATATCACTGCATTCAGGATTACA
TCACAGACCTGACAAAATTTCAGATCATTCTTCTGTTAAGCAAGAATATACTCATAAAGCAGGGAGCAGT
AAACACCATGGGCCAATTTCCACTACTCCAGGAATAATTCCTCAGAAAATGTCTTTAGATAAATATAGAG
AAAAGCGTAAACTAGAAACTCTTGATCTCGATGTAAGGGATCATTATATAGCTGCCCAGGTAGAACAGCA
GCACAAACAAGGGCAGTCACAGGCAGCCAGCAGCAGTTCTGTTACTTCTCCCATTAAAATGAAAATACCT
ATCGCAAATACTGAAAAATACATGGCAGACAAAAAGGAAAAGAGTGGGTCACTGAAATTACGGATTCCAA
TACCACCCACTGATAAAAGCGCCAGTAAAGAAGAACTGAAAATGAAAATAAAAGTTTCTTCTTCAGAAAG
ACACAGCTCTTCTGATGAAGGCAGTGGGAAGAGCAAACATTCAAGCCCACATATTAGCAGAGACCATAAG
GAGAAGCACAAGGAGCATCCTTCAAGCCGCCACCACACCAGCAGCCACAAGCATTCCCACTCGCATAGTG
GCAGCAGCAGCGGTGGCAGTAAACACAGTGCCGACGGAATACCACCCACTGTTCTGAGGAGTCCTGTTGG
CCTGAGCAGTGATGGCATTTCCTCTAGCTCCAGCTCTTCAAGGAAGAGGCTGCATGTCAATGATGCATCT
CACAACCACCACTCCAAAATGAGCAAAAGTTCCAAAAGTTCAGGTAGTTCATCTAGTTCTTCCTCCTCTG
TTAAGCAGTATATATCCTCTCACAACTCTGTTTTTAACCATCCCTTACCCCCTCCTCCCCCTGTCACATA
CCAGGTGGGCTACGGACATCTCAGCACCCTCGTGAAACTGGACAAGAAGCCAGTGGAGACCAACGGTCCT
GATGCCAATCACGAGTACAGTACAAGCAGCCAGCATATGGACTACAAAGACACATTCGACATGCTGGACT
CACTGTTAAGTGCCCAAGGAATGAACATGTAGTAATGAACTAGTCCGTAACTTGAAAGTATTTCGATTTC
TTGGCTTTATATATCTTGTGGAAAGGACGATCCTGCCTGTACATGCCTATGTAT
