>Addgene plasmid #144196 | TFORF1878 | depositor partial sequence | sequence record 284704 | Barcode
TCCTGCCTGTACATGCCTATGTAT
